Addgene plasmid #179960: pCG_IFITM3-IRES_BFP
Purpose: Expression vector for human IFITM3. Co-expresses BFP controlled by an IRES element.
Depositing lab: Frank Kirchhoff & Konstantin Sparrer. Depositing organization: Universitaet Ulm. Publication: IFITM proteins promote SARS-CoV-2 infection and are targets for virus inhibition in vitro. Prelli Bozzo C, Nchioua R, Volcic M, Koepke L, Kruger J, Schutz D, Heller S, Sturzel CM, Kmiec D, Conzelmann C, Muller J, Zech F, Braun E, Gross R, Wettstein L, Weil T, Weiss J, Diofano F, Rodriguez Alfonso AA, Wiese S, Sauter D, Munch J, Goffinet C, Catanese A, Schon M, Boeckers TM, Stenger S, Sato K, Just S, Kleger A, Sparrer KMJ, Kirchhoff F. Nat Commun. 2021 Jul 28;12(1):4584. 10.1038/s41467-021-24817-y PubMed 34321474.
Backbone
  Vector backbone: pCG
  Vector type: Mammalian Expression
Growth in bacteria
  Bacterial resistance: Ampicillin, 100 μg/mL
  Growth temperature: 37°C
  Growth strain: DH5alpha
  Copy number: High Copy
Gene/Insert
  Gene/Insert name: IFITM3
  Species: H. sapiens (human)
  Entrez Gene: IFITM3 (a.k.a. 1-8U, DSPA2b, IP15)
  Cloning method: Restriction Enzyme; 5′ cloning site Unknown (unknown if destroyed); 3′ cloning site Unknown (unknown if destroyed)
Terms and licenses: Academic/Nonprofit Terms; Industry Terms: Not Available to Industry
How to cite: pCG_IFITM3-IRES_BFP was a gift from Frank Kirchhoff & Konstantin Sparrer (Addgene plasmid # 179960 ; http://n2t.net/addgene:179960 ; RRID:Addgene_179960)
