[The description below was written by a language model from this plasmid's Addgene catalogue record and pLannotate feature annotations shown in this document.]
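Description:
pCG_IFITM3-IRES_BFP is a 6.7 kb mammalian expression plasmid built on the pCG backbone for transient expression of human IFITM3, an interferon-induced transmembrane protein known for restricting the entry of many enveloped viruses. It is propagated in E. coli as a high-copy plasmid through a ColE1/pUC-type origin and selected with ampicillin via the β-lactamase gene and its native promoter. The backbone also carries an f1 phage origin, a T7 promoter, and small remnants of lacZα, lacI, rop and the pBR322 bom region, which appear to be cloning-history leftovers rather than functional parts. A reverse-oriented SV40 early promoter segment is annotated as well, with no mammalian selection marker behind it.

The expression cassette is driven by the human cytomegalovirus immediate early enhancer and promoter, followed by the HSV thymidine kinase 5' untranslated region. This produces a single bicistronic transcript: the IFITM3 open reading frame comes first and is translated by normal cap-dependent initiation, while an encephalomyocarditis virus IRES directs internal initiation on the downstream blue fluorescent protein. The annotation software identifies that reporter as mKalama1, a monomeric blue GFP variant, whereas the catalogue entry simply calls it BFP. The transcript is processed through a rabbit β-globin intron, a short stretch of β-globin exon sequence and the rabbit β-globin polyadenylation signal. No epitope tag on IFITM3 is annotated.

Because BFP arises from the same mRNA, blue fluorescence marks transfected, IFITM3-expressing cells without fusing anything to the protein, which suits flow cytometry or microscopy. The associated study examined the role of IFITM proteins in SARS-CoV-2 infection.
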