Features (pLannotate 1.2.2; 19 found; start..end, strand, type, name):
      1..304     +  enhancer       CMV enhancer: human cytomegalovirus immediate early enhancer
    305..508     +  promoter       CMV promoter: human cytomegalovirus (CMV) immediate early promoter
    598..637     +  5'UTR          HSV TK 5'-UTR: 5' untranslated region from the herpes simplex virus thymidine kinase gene
    669..1067    +  CDS            IFITM3: IFM3_HUMAN - Experimental evidence at protein level: Swiss-Prot protein existence level 1. IFN-induced antiviral protein which disrupts intracellular cholesterol homeostasis. Inhibits the entry of viruses to the host cell cytoplasm by preventing viral fusion with cholesterol depleted endosomes. May inactivate new enveloped viruses which buds out of the infected cell, by letting them go out with a cholesterol depleted membrane. Active against multiple viruses, including influenza A virus, SARS coronaviruses (SARS-CoV and SARS-CoV-2), Marburg virus (MARV), Ebola virus (EBOV), Dengue virus (DNV),
   1130..1681    +  misc_feature   IRES: internal ribosome entry site (IRES) of the encephalomyocarditis virus (EMCV)
   1684..2403    +  CDS            mKalama1: photostable monomeric blue variant of GFP (Ai et al., 2007) mammalian codon-optimized
   2444..3016    +  intron         β-globin intron: intron from rabbit β-globin gene
   3020..3142    +  CDS            HBB: HBB_COLGU - Experimental evidence at transcript level: Swiss-Prot protein existence level 2. Involved in oxygen transport from the lung to the various peripheral tissues. From Colobus guereza (Mantled guereza) (Eastern black-and-white colobus monkey).
   3213..3268    +  polyA_signal   β-globin poly(A) signal: rabbit β-globin polyadenylation signal (Gil and Proudfoot, 1987)
   3608..3797    -  promoter       SV40 promoter: SV40 early promoter
   3797..3851    -  CDS            lacI (fragment): lac repressor; lacI; The lac repressor binds to the lac operator to inhibit transcription in E. coli. This inhibition can be relieved by adding lactose or isopropyl-β-D-thiogalactopyranoside (IPTG).
   4034..4622    -  rep_origin     ori: high-copy-number ColE1/pMB1/pBR322/pUC origin of replication
   4793..5653    -  CDS            AmpR: β-lactamase; bla; confers resistance to ampicillin, carbenicillin, and related antibiotics
   5654..5758    -  promoter       AmpR promoter: bla
   5853..5888    +  CDS            rop (fragment): Rop protein, which maintains plasmids at low copy number; rop
   5990..6089    +  misc_feature   bom (fragment): basis of mobility region from pBR322
   6117..6545    -  rep_origin     f1 ori (sequence partly withheld): f1 bacteriophage origin of replication; arrow indicates direction of (+) strand synthesis
   6549..6706    -  CDS            lacZα (fragment): LacZα fragment of β-galactosidase; lacZ fragment
   6709..6727    +  promoter       T7 promoter: promoter for bacteriophage T7 RNA polymerase
>Addgene plasmid #179960 | pCG_IFITM3-IRES_BFP | addgene full sequence | sequence record 353670 | Addgene NGS Result
CGTTACATAACTTACGGTAAATGGCCCGCCTGGCTGACCGCCCAACGACCCCCGCCCATTGACGTCAATA
ATGACGTATGTTCCCATAGTAACGCCAATAGGGACTTTCCATTGACGTCAATGGGTGGAGTATTTACGGT
AAACTGCCCACTTGGCAGTACATCAAGTGTATCATATGCCAAGTACGCCCCCTATTGACGTCAATGACGG
TAAATGGCCCGCCTGGCATTATGCCCAGTACATGACCTTATGGGACTTTCCTACTTGGCAGTACATCTAC
GTATTAGTCATCGCTATTACCATGGTGATGCGGTTTTGGCAGTACATCAATGGGCGTGGATAGCGGTTTG
ACTCACGGGGATTTCCAAGTCTCCACCCCATTGACGTCAATGGGAGTTTGTTTTGGCACCAAAATCAACG
GGACTTTCCAAAATGTCGTAACAACTCCGCCCCATTGACGCAAATGGGCGGTAGGCGTGTACGGTGGGAG
GTCTATATAAGCAGAGCTCGTTTAGTGAACCGTCAGATCGCCTGGAGACGCCATCCACGCTGTTTTGACC
TCCATAGAAGACACCGGGACCGATCCAGCCTCCGGGGGATCTTGGTGGCGTGAAACTCCCGCACCTCTTC
GGCCAGCGCCTTGTAGAAGCGCGTAGGCCTTCTAGACCATGAATCACACTGTCCAAACCTTCTTCTCTCC
TGTCAACAGTGGCCAGCCCCCCAACTATGAGATGCTCAAGGAGGAGCACGAGGTGGCTGTGCTGGGGGCG
CCCCACAACCCTGCTCCCCCGACGTCCACCGTGATCCACATCCGCAGCGAGACCTCCGTGCCCGACCATG
TCGTCTGGTCCCTGTTCAACACCCTCTTCATGAACCCCTGCTGCCTGGGCTTCATAGCATTCGCCTACTC
CGTGAAGTCTAGGGACAGGAAGATGGTTGGCGACGTGACCGGGGCCCAGGCCTATGCCTCCACCGCCAAG
TGCCTGAACATCTGGGCCCTGATTCTGGGCATCCTCATGACCATTCTGCTCATCGTCATCCCAGTGCTGA
TCTTCCAGGCCTATGGATAGACGCGTCGGATCCCGGAGTACTACAAAGACTGCTGACGCGAATTCCGCCC
CCCCCCCTAACGTTACTGGCCGAAGCCGCTTGGAATAAGGCCGGTGTGCGTTTGTCTATATGTTATTTTC
CACCATATTGCCGTCTTTTGGCAATGTGAGGGCCCGGAAACCTGGCCCTGTCTTCTTGACGAGCATTCCT
AGGGGTCTTTCCCCTCTCGCCAAAGGAATGCAAGGTCTGTTGAATGTCGTGAAGGAAGCAGTTCCTCTGG
AAGCTTCTTGAAGACAAACAACGTCTGTAGCGACCCTTTGCAGGCAGCGGAACCCCCCACCTGGCGACAG
GTGCCTCTGCGGCCAAAAGCCACGTGTATAAGATACACCTGCAAAGGCGGCACAACCCCAGTGCCACGTT
GTGAGTTGGATAGTTGTGGAAAGAGTCAAATGGCTCTCCTCAAGCGTATTCAACAAGGGGCTGAAGGATG
CCCAGAAGGTACCCCATTGTATGGGATCTGATCTGGGGCCTCGGTGCACATGCTTTACATGTGTTTAGTC
GAGGTTAAAAAACGTCTAGGCCCCCCGAACCACGGGGACGTGGTTTTCCTTTGAAAAACACGATGATAAT
ACCATGGTGAGCAAGGGCGAGGAGCTGTTCACCGGGGTGGTGCCCATCCTGGTCGAGATGGACGGCGACG
TAAACGGCCGCAAGTTCAGCGTGCGCGGCGTGGGCGAGGGTGATGCCACCCACGGCAAGCTGACCCTGAA
GTTCATCTGCACCTCCGGCAAGCTGCCCGTGCCCTGGCCTACCCTCGTGACCACCCTGTCTTACGGCGTG
CAGTGCTTCTCCCGCTACCCCGACCACATGAAGCAGCACGACTTCTTCAAGTCCGCCATGCCCGAAGGCT
ACGTCCAGGAGCGCACCATCTTCTTCAAGGACGACGGCAGCTACAAGACCCGCGCCGAGGTGAAGTTCGA
GGGCGACACCCTGGTGAACCGCATCGTGCTGAAGGGCACCGACTTCAAGGAGGACGGTAACATCCTGGGG
CACAAGCTGGAGTACAACATGAACGTCGGGAACGTCTATATCACGGCCGACAAGCAGAAGAACGGCATCA
AAGCGAACTTCGAGATCAGGCACAACGTCGAGGACGGCGGCGTGCAGCTCGCCGACCACTACCAGCAGAA
CACCCCCATCGGCGACGGCTCCGTGCTGCTGCCCGACAACCACTACCTGAGCGTGCAGGTGAAGCTGAGC
AAAGACCCCAACGAGAAGCGCGATCACATGGTCCTGCTGGAGTTCCGCACCGCCGCCGGGATCACTCCCG
GCATGGACGAGCTGTACAAGTAAGGATCCACCGGATCGAGGTAAGGATCCTGAGAACTTCAGGGTGAGTT
TGGGGACCCTTGATTGTTCTTTCTTTTTCGCTATTGTAAAATTCATGTTATATGGAGGGGGCAAAGTTTT
CAGGGTGTTGTTTAGAATGGGAAGATGTCCCTTGTATCACCATGGACCCTCATGATAATTTTGTTTCTTT
CACTTTCTACTCTGTTGACAACCATTGTCTCCTCTTATTTTCTTTTCATTTTCTGTAACTTTTTCGTTAA
ACTTTAGCTTGCATTTGTAACGAATTTTTAAATTCACTTTTGTTTATTTGTCAGATTGTAAGTACTTTCT
CTAATCACTTTTTTTTCAAGGCAATCAGGGTATATTATATTGTACTTCAGCACAGTTTTAGAGAACAATT
GTTATAATTAAATGATAAGGTAGAATATTTCTGCATATAAATTCTGGCTGGCGTGGAAATATTCTTATTG
GTAGAAACAACTACACCCTGGTCATCATCCTGCCTTTCTCTTTATGGTTACAATGATATACACTGTTTGA
GATGAGGATAAAATACTCTGAGTCCAAACCGGGCCCCTCTGCTAACCATGTTCATGCCTTCTTCTCTTTC
CTACAGCTCCTGGGCAACGTGCTGGTTGTTGTGCTGTCTCATCATTTTGGCAAAGAATTCACTCCTCAGG
TGCAGGCTGCCTATCAGAAGGTGGTGGCTGGTGTGGCCAATGCCCTGGCTCACAAATACCACTGAGATCT
TTTTCCCTCTGCCAAAAATTATGGGGACATCATGAAGCCCCTTGAGCATCTGACTTCTGGCTAATAAAGG
AAATTTATTTTCATTGCAATAGTGTGTTGGAATTTTTTGTGTCTCTCACTCGGAAGGACATATGGGAGGG
CAAATCATTTAAAACATCAGAATGAGTATTTGGTTTAGAGTTTGGCAACATATGCCCATATGCTGGCTGC
CATGAACAAAGGTTGGCTATAAAGAGGTCATCAGTATATGAAACAGCCCCCTGCTGTCCATTCCTTATTC
CATAGAAAAGCCTTGACTTGAGGTTAGATTTTTTTTATATTTTGTTTTGTGTTATTTTTTTCTTTAACAT
CCCTAAAATTTTCCTTACATGTTTTACTAGCCAGATTTTTCCTCCTCTCCTGACTACTCCCAGTCATAGC
TGTCCCTCTTCTCTTATGGAGATCCCTCGAGGAGCTTTTTGCAAAAGCCTAGGCCTCCAAAAAAGCCTCT
TCACTACTTCTGGAATAGCTCAGAGGCCGAGGCGGCCTCGGCCTCTGCATAAATAAAAAAAATTAGTCAG
CCATGGGGCGGAGAATGGGCGGAACTGGGCGGAGTTAGGGGCGGGATGGGCGGAGTTAGGGGCGGGACTA
TGGTTGCTGACTAATTGCTGCATTAATGAATCGGCCAACGCGCGGGGAGAGGCGGTTTGCGTATTGGGCG
CTCTTCCGCTTCCTCGCTCACTGACTCGCTGCGCTCGGTCGTTCGGCTGCGGCGAGCGGTATCAGCTCAC
TCAAAGGCGGTAATACGGTTATCCACAGAATCAGGGGATAACGCAGGAAAGAACATGTGAGCAAAAGGCC
AGCAAAAGGCCAGGAACCGTAAAAAGGCCGCGTTGCTGGCGTTTTTCCATAGGCTCCGCCCCCCTGACGA
GCATCACAAAAATCGACGCTCAAGTCAGAGGTGGCGAAACCCGACAGGACTATAAAGATACCAGGCGTTT
CCCCCTGGAAGCTCCCTCGTGCGCTCTCCTGTTCCGACCCTGCCGCTTACCGGATACCTGTCCGCCTTTC
TCCCTTCGGGAAGCGTGGCGCTTTCTCATAGCTCACGCTGTAGGTATCTCAGTTCGGTGTAGGTCGTTCG
CTCCAAGCTGGGCTGTGTGCACGAACCCCCCGTTCAGCCCGACCGCTGCGCCTTATCCGGTAACTATCGT
CTTGAGTCCAACCCGGTAAGACACGACTTATCGCCACTGGCAGCAGCCACTGGTAACAGGATTAGCAGAG
CGAGGTATGTAGGCGGTGCTACAGAGTTCTTGAAGTGGTGGCCTAACTACGGCTACACTAGAAGAACAGT
ATTTGGTATCTGCGCTCTGCTGAAGCCAGTTACCTTCGGAAAAAGAGTTGGTAGCTCTTGATCCGGCAAA
CAAACCACCGCTGGTAGCGGTGGTTTTTTTGTTTGCAAGCAGCAGATTACGCGCAGAAAAAAAGGATCTC
AAGAAGATCCTTTGATCTTTTCTACGGGGTCTGACGCTCAGTGGAACGAAAACTCACGTTAAGGGATTTT
GGTCATGAGATTATCAAAAAGGATCTTCACCTAGATCCTTTTAAATTAAAAATGAAGTTTTAAATCAATC
TAAAGTATATATGAGTAAACTTGGTCTGACAGTTACCAATGCTTAATCAGTGAGGCACCTATCTCAGCGA
TCTGTCTATTTCGTTCATCCATAGTTGCCTGACTCCCCGTCGTGTAGATAACTACGATACGGGAGGGCTT
ACCATCTGGCCCCAGTGCTGCAATGATACCGCGAGACCCACGCTCACCGGCTCCAGATTTATCAGCAATA
AACCAGCCAGCCGGAAGGGCCGAGCGCAGAAGTGGTCCTGCAACTTTATCCGCCTCCATCCAGTCTATTA
ATTGTTGCCGGGAAGCTAGAGTAAGTAGTTCGCCAGTTAATAGTTTGCGCAACGTTGTTGCCATTGCTAC
AGGCATCGTGGTGTCACGCTCGTCGTTTGGTATGGCTTCATTCAGCTCCGGTTCCCAACGATCAAGGCGA
GTTACATGATCCCCCATGTTGTGCAAAAAAGCGGTTAGCTCCTTCGGTCCTCCGATCGTTGTCAGAAGTA
AGTTGGCCGCAGTGTTATCACTCATGGTTATGGCAGCACTGCATAATTCTCTTACTGTCATGCCATCCGT
AAGATGCTTTTCTGTGACTGGTGAGTACTCAACCAAGTCATTCTGAGAATAGTGTATGCGGCGACCGAGT
TGCTCTTGCCCGGCGTCAATACGGGATAATACCGCGCCACATAGCAGAACTTTAAAAGTGCTCATCATTG
GAAAACGTTCTTCGGGGCGAAAACTCTCAAGGATCTTACCGCTGTTGAGATCCAGTTCGATGTAACCCAC
TCGTGCACCCAACTGATCTTCAGCATCTTTTACTTTCACCAGCGTTTCTGGGTGAGCAAAAACAGGAAGG
CAAAATGCCGCAAAAAAGGGAATAAGGGCGACACGGAAATGTTGAATACTCATACTCTTCCTTTTTCAAT
ATTATTGAAGCATTTATCAGGGTTATTGTCTCATGAGCGGATACATATTTGAATGTATTTAGAAAAATAA
ACAAATAGGGGTTCCGCGCACATTTCCCCGAAAAGTGCCACCTGACGTCTAAGAAACCATTATTATCATG
ACATTAACCTATAAAAATAGGCGTATCACGAGGCCCTTTCGTCTCGCGCGTTTCGGTGATGACGGTGAAA
ACCTCTGACACATGCAGCTCCCGGAGACGGTCACAGCTTGTCTGTAAGCGGATGCCGGGAGCAGACAAGC
CCGTCAGGGCGCGTCAGCGGGTGTTGGCGGGTGTCGGGGCTGGCTTAACTATGCGGCATCAGAGCAGATT
GTACTGAGAGTGCACCATATGCGGTGTGAAATACCGCACAGATGCGTAAGGAGAAAATACCGCATCAGGA
AATTGTAAGCGTTAATATTTTGTTAAAATTCGCGTTAAATTTTTGTTAAATCAGCTCATTTTTTAACCAA
TAGGCCGAAATCGGCAAAATCCCTTATAAATCAAAAGAATAGACCGAGATAGGGT
[37 nt withheld, positions 6216-6252]
AAAGAACGTGGACTCCAACGTCAAAGG
[49 nt withheld, positions 6280-6328]
T
[91 nt withheld, positions 6330-6420]
G
[124 nt withheld, positions 6422-6545]
CCATTCGCCATTCAGGCTGCGCAACTGTTGGGAAGGGCGATCGGTGCGGGCCTCTTCGCTATTACGCCAG
CTGGCGAAAGGGGGATGTGCTGCAAGGCGATTAAGTTGGGTAACGCCAGGGTTTTCCCAGTCACGACGTT
GTAAAACGACGGCCAGTGAATTGTAATACGACTCACTATAGGGCGAATTCGAGCTCGCCC
